>Addgene plasmid #213272 | GPR182-DuET | addgene full sequence | sequence record 430819 | Addgene NGS Result
TCCCTTCGGGAAGCGTGGCGCTTTCTCATAGCTCACGCTGTAGGTATCTCAGTTCGGTGTAGGTCGTTCG
CTCCAAGCTGGGCTGTGTGCACGAACCCCCCGTTCAGCCCGACCGCTGCGCCTTATCCGGTAACTATCGT
CTTGAGTCCAACCCGGTAAGACACGACTTATCGCCACTGGCAGCAGCCACTGGTAACAGGATTAGCAGAG
CGAGGTATGTAGGCGGTGCTACAGAGTTCTTGAAGTGGTGGCCTAACTACGGCTACACTAGAAGAACGGT
ATTTGGTATCTGCGCTCTGCTGAAGCCAGTTACCTTCGGAAAAAGAGTTGGTAGCTCTTGATCCGGCAAA
CAAACCACCGCTGGTAGCGGTGGTTTTTTTGTTTGCAAGCAGCAGATTACGCGCAGAAAAAAAGGATCTC
AAGAAGATCCTTTGATCTTTTCTACGGGGTCTGACGCTCAGTGGAACGAAAACTCACGTTAAGGGATTTT
GGTCATGAGATTATCAAAAAGGATCTTCACCTAGATCCTTTTAAATTAAAAATGAAGTTTTAAATCAATC
TAAAGTATATATGAGTAAACTTGGTCTGACAGTTACCAATGCTTAATCAGTGAGGCACCTATCTCAGCGA
TCTGTCTATTTCGTTCATCCATAGTTGCCTGACTCCCCGTCGTGTAGATAACTACGATACGGGAGGGCTT
ACCATCTGGCCCCAGTGCTGCAATGATACCGCGAGACCCACGCTCACCGGCTCCAGATTTATCAGCAATA
AACCAGCCAGCCGGAAGGGCCGAGCGCAGAAGTGGTCCTGCAACTTTATCCGCCTCCATCCAGTCTATTA
ATTGTTGCCGGGAAGCTAGAGTAAGTAGTTCGCCAGTTAATAGTTTGCGCAACGTTGTTGCCATTGCTAC
AGGCATCGTGGTGTCACGCTCGTCGTTTGGTATGGCTTCATTCAGCTCCGGTTCCCAACGATCAAGGCGA
GTTACATGATCCCCCATGTTGTGCAAAAAAGCGGTTAGCTCCTTCGGTCCTCCGATCGTTGTCAGAAGTA
AGTTGGCCGCAGTGTTATCACTCATGGTTATGGCAGCACTGCATAATTCTCTTACTGTCATGCCATCCGT
AAGATGCTTTTCTGTGACTGGTGAGTACTCAACCAAGTCATTCTGAGAATAGTGTATGCGGCGACCGAGT
TGCTCTTGCCCGGCGTCAATACGGGATAATACCGCGCCACATAGCAGAACTTTAAAAGTGCTCATCATTG
GAAAACGTTCTTCGGGGCGAAAACTCTCAAGGATCTTACCGCTGTTGAGATCCAGTTCGATGTAACCCAC
TCGTGCACCCAACTGATCTTCAGCATCTTTTACTTTCACCAGCGTTTCTGGGTGAGCAAAAACAGGAAGG
CAAAATGCCGCAAAAAAGGGAATAAGGGCGACACGGAAATGTTGAATACTCATACTCTTCCTTTTTCAAT
ATTATTGAAGCATTTATCAGGGTTATTGTCTCATGAGCGGATACATATTTGAATGTATTTAGAAAAATAA
ACAAATAGGGGTTCCGCGCACATTTCCCCGAAAAGTGCCACCTGACGTCGACGGATCGGGAGATCTCCCG
ATCCCCTATGGTGCACTCTCAGTACAATCTGCTCTGATGCCGCATAGTTAAGCCAGTATCTGCTCCCTGC
TTGTGTGTTGGAGGTCGCTGAGTAGTGCGCGAGCAAAATTTAAGCTACAACAAGGCAAGGCTTGACCGAC
ATTTGCATGAAGAATCTGCTTAGGGTTAGGCGTTTTGCGCTGCTTCGCGATGTACGGGCCAGATATACGC
GTTGACATTGATTATTGACTAGTTATTAATAGTAATCAATTACGGGGTCATTAGTTCATAGCCCATATAT
GGAGTTCCGCGTTACATAACTTACGGTAAATGGCCCGCCTGGCTGACCGCCCAACGACCCCCGCCCATTG
ACGTCAATAATGACGTATGTTCCCATAGTAACGCCAATAGGGACTTTCCATTGACGTCAATGGGTGGAGT
ATTTACGGTAAACTGCCCACTTGGCAGTACATCAAGTGTATCATATGCCAAGTACGCCCCCTATTGACGT
CAATGACGGTAAATGGCCCGCCTGGCATTATGCCCAGTACATGACCTTATGGGACTTTCCTACTTGGCAG
TACATCTACGTATTAGTCATCGCTATTACCATGGTGATGCGGTTTTGGCAGTACATCAATGGGCGTGGAT
AGCGGTTTGACTCACGGGGATTTCCAAGTCTCCACCCCATTGACGTCAATGGGAGTTTGTTTTGGCACCA
AAATCAACGGGACTTTCCAAAATGTCGTAACAACTCCGCCCCATTGACGCAAATGGGCGGTAGGCGTGTA
CGGTGGGAGGTCTATATAAGCAGAGCTCTCTGGCTAACTAGAGAACCCACTGCTTACTGGCTTATCGAAA
TTAATACGACTCACTATAGGGAGACCCAAGCTGGCTAGCGTTTAAACTTAAGCTTAGCGCCACCATGAAG
ACGATCATCGCCCTGAGCTACATCTTCTGCCTGGTATTCGCCGACTACAAGGACGATGATGACGCCAGCA
TCGATATGTCAGTCAAGCCCTCCTGGGGACCAGGTCCATCAGAGGGGGTGACAGCAGTGCCGACAAGTGA
TCTTGGCGAGATCCACAATTGGACAGAGCTCCTCGATCTGTTCAATCACACACTCTCCGAGTGTCACGTT
GAGCTTTCACAGTCCACCAAGAGAGTCGTGCTGTTTGCCCTTTATCTTGCCATGTTCGTCGTCGGGTTGG
TCGAGAATCTGCTCGTGATTTGTGTCAATTGGAGGGGAAGCGGTAGAGCCGGACTCATGAACCTGTATAT
TCTTAATATGGCAATCGCCGACCTGGGGATCGTCTTGAGTCTGCCCGTGTGGATGCTTGAGGTTACACTG
GATTATACTTGGCTGTGGGGGAGCTTCTCTTGTAGGTTTACCCATTATTTCTATTTTGTGAACATGTACA
GCTCAATTTTTTTCCTCGTCTGTCTGAGCGTCGACCGATACGTAACCCTTACCAGCGCGTCTCCAAGCTG
GCAGAGATATCAACACAGGGTGAGGCGCGCCATGTGCGCGGGCATCTGGGTGCTTAGCGCTATCATCCCG
CTGCCAGAAGTAGTGCACATTCAGCTTGTGGAAGGGCCCGAGCCCATGTGCCTTTTTATGGCCCCGTTCG
AGACTTATTCCACCTGGGCTCTTGCCGTGGCCCTCTCCACTACAATTCTGGGTTTCTTGCTGCCCTTCCC
TCTGATTACAGTGTTTAATGTGCTCACAGCTTGCAGGCTGCGGCAACCGGGGCAACCCAAGAGCCGCCGC
CATTGCTTGCTGCTGTGCGCTTATGTCGCCGTCTTCGTTATGTGCTGGCTCCCTTATCATGTGACCCTGT
TGCTCCTGACCCTGCACGGGACTCATATCTCCCTGCATTGTCACCTCGTTCACCTGCTCTATTTCTTCTA
TGATGTTATTGATTGTTTTAGTATGTTGCACTGTGTAATTAACCCGATCCTGTACAACTTTCTGTCACCG
CATTTTAGAGGCAGACTGCTGAACGCAGTCGTGCACTACCTGCCGAAGGACCAGACTAAGGCTGGAACCT
GCGCCAGCTCTTCAAGCTGCTCCACACAGCATTCCATTATTATCACCAAGGGGGATTCCCAACCTGCCGC
TGCCGCTCCCCACCCCGAGCCTTCTCTTAGCTTCCAGGCTCACCACCTGCTGCCCAACACTAGTCCCATC
TCCCCTACCCAGCCTCTGACCCCAAGTATCGATACCGGTGGACGCACCGGTGAATTCGATGAGGCCAGCA
CCACCGTGTCTAAGACCGAGACTTCTCAGGTGGCCCCTGCCTAACTCGAGTCTAGAGGGCCCGTTTAAAC
CCGCTGATCAGCCTCGACTGTGCCTTCTAGTTGCCAGCCATCTGTTGTTTGCCCCTCCCCCGTGCCTTCC
TTGACCCTGGAAGGTGCCACTCCCACTGTCCTTTCCTAATAAAATGAGGAAATTGCATCGCATTGTCTGA
GTAGGTGTCATTCTATTCTGGGGGGTGGGGTGGGGCAGGACAGCAAGGGGGAGGATTGGGAAGACAATAG
CAGGCATGCTGGGGATGCGGTGGGCTCTATGGCTTCTGAGGCGGAAAGAACCAGCTGGGGCTCTAGGGGG
TATCCCC
[124 nt withheld, positions 4208-4331]
C
[91 nt withheld, positions 4333-4423]
A
[49 nt withheld, positions 4425-4473]
CCTTTGACGTTGGAGTCCACGTTCTTT
[37 nt withheld, positions 4501-4537]
ACCCTATCTCGGTCTATTCTTTTGATTTATAAGGGATTTTGCCGATTTCGGCCTATTGGTTAAAAAATGA
GCTGATTTAACAAAAATTTAACGCGAATTAATTCTGTGGAATGTGTGTCAGTTAGGGTGTGGAAAGTCCC
CAGGCTCCCCAGCAGGCAGAAGTATGCAAAGCATGCATCTCAATTAGTCAGCAACCAGGTGTGGAAAGTC
CCCAGGCTCCCCAGCAGGCAGAAGTATGCAAAGCATGCATCTCAATTAGTCAGCAACCATAGTCCCGCCC
CTAACTCCGCCCATCCCGCCCCTAACTCCGCCCAGTTCCGCCCATTCTCCGCCCCATGGCTGACTAATTT
TTTTTATTTATGCAGAGGCCGAGGCCGCCTCTGCCTCTGAGCTATTCCAGAAGTAGTGAGGAGGCTTTTT
TGGAGGCCTAGGCTTTTGCAAAAAGCTCCCGGGAGCTTGTATATCCATTTTCGGATCTGATCAAGAGACA
GGATGAGGATCGTTTCGCATGATTGAACAAGATGGATTGCACGCAGGTTCTCCGGCCGCTTGGGTGGAGA
GGCTATTCGGCTATGACTGGGCACAACAGACAATCGGCTGCTCTGATGCCGCCGTGTTCCGGCTGTCAGC
GCAGGGGCGCCCGGTTCTTTTTGTCAAGACCGACCTGTCCGGTGCCCTGAATGAACTGCAGGACGAGGCA
GCGCGGCTATCGTGGCTGGCCACGACGGGCGTTCCTTGCGCAGCTGTGCTCGACGTTGTCACTGAAGCGG
GAAGGGACTGGCTGCTATTGGGCGAAGTGCCGGGGCAGGATCTCCTGTCATCTCACCTTGCTCCTGCCGA
GAAAGTATCCATCATGGCTGATGCAATGCGGCGGCTGCATACGCTTGATCCGGCTACCTGCCCATTCGAC
CACCAAGCGAAACATCGCATCGAGCGAGCACGTACTCGGATGGAAGCCGGTCTTGTCGATCAGGATGATC
TGGACGAAGAGCATCAGGGGCTCGCGCCAGCCGAACTGTTCGCCAGGCTCAAGGCGCGCATGCCCGACGG
CGAGGATCTCGTCGTGACCCATGGCGATGCCTGCTTGCCGAATATCATGGTGGAAAATGGCCGCTTTTCT
GGATTCATCGACTGTGGCCGGCTGGGTGTGGCGGACCGCTATCAGGACATAGCGTTGGCTACCCGTGATA
TTGCTGAAGAGCTTGGCGGCGAATGGGCTGACCGCTTCCTCGTGCTTTACGGTATCGCCGCTCCCGATTC
GCAGCGCATCGCCTTCTATCGCCTTCTTGACGAGTTCTTCTGAGCGGGACTCTGGGGTTCGAAATGACCG
ACCAAGCGACGCCCAACCTGCCATCACGAGATTTCGATTCCACCGCCGCCTTCTATGAAAGGTTGGGCTT
CGGAATCGTTTTCCGGGACGCCGGCTGGATGATCCTCCAGCGCGGGGATCTCATGCTGGAGTTCTTCGCC
CACCCCAACTTGTTTATTGCAGCTTATAATGGTTACAAATAAAGCAATAGCATCACAAATTTCACAAATA
AAGCATTTTTTTCACTGCATTCTAGTTGTGGTTTGTCCAAACTCATCAATGTATCTTATCATGTCTGTAT
ACCGTCGACCTCTAGCTAGAGCTTGGCGTAATCATGGTCATAGCTGTTTCCTGTGTGAAATTGTTATCCG
CTCACAATTCCACACAACATACGAGCCGGAAGCATAAAGTGTAAAGCCTGGGGTGCCTAATGAGTGAGCT
AACTCACATTAATTGCGTTGCGCTCACTGCCCGCTTTCCAGTCGGGAAACCTGTCGTGCCAGCTGCATTA
ATGAATCGGCCAACGCGCGGGGAGAGGCGGTTTGCGTATTGGGCGCTCTTCCGCTTCCTCGCTCACTGAC
TCGCTGCGCTCGGTCGTTCGGCTGCGGCGAGCGGTATCAGCTCACTCAAAGGCGGTAATACGGTTATCCA
CAGAATCAGGGGATAACGCAGGAAAGAACATGTGAGCAAAAGGCCAGCAAAAGGCCAGGAACCGTAAAAA
GGCCGCGTTGCTGGCGTTTTTCCATAGGCTCCGCCCCCCTGACGAGCATCACAAAAATCGACGCTCAAGT
CAGAGGTGGCGAAACCCGACAGGACTATAAAGATACCAGGCGTTTCCCCCTGGAAGCTCCCTCGTGCGCT
CTCCTGTTCCGACCCTGCCGCTTACCGGATACCTGTCCGCCTTTC
Features (pLannotate 1.2.2; 21 found; start..end, strand, type, name):
    593..1453    -  CDS            AmpR: β-lactamase; bla; confers resistance to ampicillin, carbenicillin, and related antibiotics
   1454..1558    -  promoter       AmpR promoter: bla
   1617..1669    -  misc_feature   bom (fragment): basis of mobility region from pBR322
   1824..2203    +  enhancer       CMV enhancer: human cytomegalovirus immediate early enhancer
   2204..2407    +  promoter       CMV promoter: human cytomegalovirus (CMV) immediate early promoter
   2403..2436    +  LTR            5' LTR (truncated) (fragment): truncated 5' long terminal repeat (LTR) from HIV-1
   2452..2470    +  promoter       T7 promoter: promoter for bacteriophage T7 RNA polymerase
   2563..2583    +  CDS            3xFLAG (fragment): three tandem FLAG® epitope tags
   2596..3807    +  CDS            GPR182: GP182_HUMAN - Also known as ADMR. Experimental evidence at transcript level: Swiss-Prot protein existence level 2. Orphan receptor. From Homo sapiens (Human).
   3938..4162    +  polyA_signal   bGH poly(A) signal: bovine growth hormone polyadenylation signal
   4166..4187    +  promoter       SV40 promoter (fragment): SV40 enhancer and early promoter
   4208..4636    +  rep_origin     f1 ori (sequence partly withheld): f1 bacteriophage origin of replication; arrow indicates direction of (+) strand synthesis
   4650..4979    +  promoter       SV40 promoter: SV40 enhancer and early promoter
   5046..5837    +  CDS            neo: KKA2_KLEPN - Also known as kan, nptII. Experimental evidence at protein level: Swiss-Prot protein existence level 1. Resistance to kanamycin, neomycin, paromomycin, ribostamycin, butirosin and gentamicin B. From Klebsiella pneumoniae.
   5861..6019    +  CDS            ble (fragment): BLE_KLEPN - Experimental evidence at protein level: Swiss-Prot protein existence level 1. Binding protein with a strong affinity to the bleomycin family of antibiotics. Binds to CL990; an antimitotic-antibiotic compound. From Klebsiella pneumoniae.
   6014..6135    +  polyA_signal   SV40 poly(A) signal: SV40 polyadenylation signal
   6208..6224    -  protein_bind   lac operator: The lac repressor binds to the lac operator to inhibit transcription in E. coli. This inhibition can be relieved by adding lactose or isopropyl-β-D-thiogalactopyranoside (IPTG). lac repressor encoded by lacI
   6232..6262    -  promoter       lac promoter: promoter for the E. coli lac operon
   6277..6298    -  protein_bind   CAP binding site: CAP binding activates transcription in the presence of cAMP. E. coli catabolite activator protein
   6311..6403    -  CDS            lacI (fragment): lac repressor; lacI; The lac repressor binds to the lac operator to inhibit transcription in E. coli. This inhibition can be relieved by adding lactose or isopropyl-β-D-thiogalactopyranoside (IPTG).
   6586..422     -  rep_origin     ori (across the origin): high-copy-number ColE1/pMB1/pBR322/pUC origin of replication
