[The description below was written by a language model from this plasmid's Addgene catalogue record and pLannotate feature annotations shown in this document.]
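Description:
GPR182-DuET is a mammalian expression plasmid built on the pcDNA 3.1 (+) backbone that carries the human orphan class A G protein-coupled receptor GPR182 (also known as ADMR). It is propagated in E. coli as a high-copy plasmid through a ColE1/pUC-type origin and selected with ampicillin via the β-lactamase gene. An f1 origin is also present, and short lac promoter/operator and bom fragments are backbone remnants with no role in the payload. For selection in mammalian cells, the backbone supplies a neomycin phosphotransferase cassette driven by the SV40 enhancer/early promoter and ending in an SV40 polyadenylation signal. The small ble and HIV-1 LTR fragments called by the automated annotation are probably just short sequence matches rather than functional elements.

The receptor open reading frame lies downstream of the CMV immediate early enhancer and promoter and is terminated by the bovine growth hormone polyadenylation signal. A T7 promoter between CMV and the insert allows in vitro transcription. According to the catalogue entry, the "DuET" design places a cleavable hemagglutinin signal peptide and a FLAG epitope at the N terminus and a 1D4 epitope at the C terminus. The signal peptide is meant to promote membrane insertion and is removed, leaving FLAG exposed on the mature receptor. The feature table detects the FLAG sequence just upstream of the GPR182 coding region, but it does not separately annotate the signal peptide or the 1D4 tag. The insert was assembled by Gibson cloning. The dual tags permit capture and detection from either end of the protein, and the construct is intended for expression in mammalian cells and for proteomics work. The associated publication used it for multiplexed selectivity screening of anti-GPCR antibodies.
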