Addgene plasmid #213272: GPR182-DuET
Purpose: The DuET construct encodes the named human GPCR engineered with a cleaved hemagglutinin signal peptide, a 5' FLAG and a 3' 1D4 epitope tag optimized for expression in mammalian cells and proteomics studies.
Depositing lab: Thomas Sakmar. Depositing organization: Rockefeller University. Publication: Multiplexed selectivity screening of anti-GPCR antibodies. Dahl L, Kotliar IB, Bendes A, Dodig-Crnkovic T, Fromm S, Elofsson A, Uhlen M, Sakmar TP, Schwenk JM. Sci Adv. 2023 May 3;9(18):eadf9297. doi: 10.1126/sciadv.adf9297. Epub 2023 May 3. PubMed 37134173.
Backbone
  Vector backbone: pcDNA 3.1 (+)
  Vector type: Mammalian Expression
Growth in bacteria
  Bacterial resistance: Ampicillin, 100 μg/mL
  Growth temperature: 37°C
  Growth strain: DH5alpha
  Copy number: High Copy
Gene/Insert
  Gene/Insert name: GPR182 (alt names: G protein-coupled receptor 182; ADMR, AM-R, G10D, hrhAMR)
  Species: H. sapiens (human)
  Entrez Gene: GPR182 (a.k.a. 7TMR, ADMR, AM-R, AMR, G10D, gamrh, hrhAMR)
  Promoter: CMV, T7
  Tag / fusion protein: FLAG (N terminal on insert); 1D4 (C terminal on insert)
  Cloning method: Gibson Cloning
Terms and licenses: Academic/Nonprofit Terms; Industry Terms: Not Available to Industry
Depositor comments: Class: A, Family: Orphan. Ensembl ID: ENSG00000166856, Uniprot ID: O15218
How to cite: GPR182-DuET was a gift from Thomas Sakmar (Addgene plasmid # 213272 ; http://n2t.net/addgene:213272 ; RRID:Addgene_213272)
